Addgene plasmid #74237: pGG-9.47_VP1,3 #2515
Purpose: Modified plasmid with a different backbone that yields higher of AAV-AS vectors. Encodes VP1 and VP3 of AAV9.47
Depositing lab: Miguel Sena-Esteves. Depositing organization: University of Massachusetts, Worcester. Publication: Widespread Central Nervous System Gene Transfer and Silencing After Systemic Delivery of Novel AAV-AS Vector. Choudhury SR, Harris AF, Cabral DJ, Keeler AM, Sapp E, Ferreira JS, Gray-Edwards HL, Johnson JA, Johnson AK, Su Q, Stoica L, DiFiglia M, Aronin N, Martin DR, Gao G, Sena-Esteves M. Mol Ther. 2015 Dec 28. doi: 10.1038/mt.2015.231. PubMed 26708003.
Backbone
  Vector backbone: pGG
  Vector type: AAV
Growth in bacteria
  Bacterial resistance: Ampicillin, 100 μg/mL
  Growth temperature: 37°C
  Growth strain: NEB Stable
  Copy number: High Copy
Gene/Insert 1
  Gene/Insert name: AAV2 Rep
  Species: AAV2
  Insert size (bp): 1863
Gene/Insert 2
  Gene/Insert name: AAV9.47 VP1
  Insert size (bp): 2208
Gene/Insert 3
  Gene/Insert name: AAV9.47 VP3
  Insert size (bp): 1602
Terms and licenses: Academic/Nonprofit Terms; Industry Terms: Not Available to Industry
How to cite: pGG-9.47_VP1,3 #2515 was a gift from Miguel Sena-Esteves (Addgene plasmid # 74237 ; http://n2t.net/addgene:74237 ; RRID:Addgene_74237)
