[The description below was written by a language model from this plasmid's Addgene catalogue record and pLannotate feature annotations shown in this document.]
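Description:
pGG-9.47_VP1,3 #2515 is a 7,329 nt AAV packaging (rep/cap helper) plasmid built on the pGG backbone. According to the record, it was made by moving the cassette into a different backbone to improve yields of AAV-AS vectors. It carries the AAV2 Rep open reading frame (annotated as Rep78, 1,863 bp), which supplies the replication, nicking and helicase functions that act on ITR-flanked vector genomes. Immediately downstream is a 2,208 bp capsid open reading frame from the AAV9.47 variant. The automated annotation labels this capsid CDS by homology to the AAV2 capsid protein, but the catalogue identifies it as AAV9.47. The record states that the plasmid encodes VP1 and VP3 only, with VP3 (1,602 bp) listed as a separate insert although it lies within the VP1 reading frame. How VP2 expression is eliminated is not stated, nor are the promoters driving rep and cap annotated. No ITRs appear in the feature table, which fits a trans-acting helper that is not itself packaged.

The remaining sequence looks like a pBluescript-type cloning vector. It has a high-copy ColE1/pUC origin and an ampicillin resistance gene with its bla promoter for propagation and selection in E. coli. It also has an f1 origin, flanking T7 and T3 promoters, and remnants of the lac promoter/operator, lacZα, lacI and the multiple cloning site. Because it lacks VP2, it would presumably be paired with a separate source of a modified VP2 when assembling AAV-AS capsids, though the record does not spell this out. The associated publication concerns systemic delivery of these vectors for central nervous system gene transfer and silencing.
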