Features (pLannotate 1.2.2; 14 found; start..end, strand, type, name):
      1..1863    +  CDS            Rep78: REP78_AAV2S - Experimental evidence at protein level: Swiss-Prot protein existence level 1. Plays an essential role in the initiation of viral DNA synthesis. Binds specifically to an inverted terminal repeat element (ITR) on the 3' and 5' ends of the viral DNA, where it cleaves a site specifically to generate a priming site for initiation of the synthesis of a complementary strand. Plays also a role as transcriptional regulator, DNA helicase and as key factors in site-specific integration of the viral genome. Regulates host PKA activity by interacting with host PRKX as a mechanism of interferi
   1883..4090    +  CDS            VP1: CAPSD_AAV2S - Experimental evidence at protein level: Swiss-Prot protein existence level 1. Capsid protein self-assembles to form an icosahedral capsid with a T=1 symmetry, about 22 nm in diameter, and consisting of 60 copies of three size variants of the capsid protein VP1, VP2 and VP3 which differ in their N-terminus. The capsid encapsulates the genomic ssDNA. Binds to host cell heparan sulfate and uses host ITGA5-ITGB1 as coreceptor on the cell surface to provide virion attachment to target cell. This attachment induces virion internalization predominantly through clathrin-dependent endocyt
   4356..4384    -  misc_feature   MCS (fragment): pBluescript multiple cloning site
   4397..4415    -  promoter       T3 promoter: promoter for bacteriophage T3 RNA polymerase
   4460..4476    -  protein_bind   lac operator: The lac repressor binds to the lac operator to inhibit transcription in E. coli. This inhibition can be relieved by adding lactose or isopropyl-β-D-thiogalactopyranoside (IPTG). lac repressor encoded by lacI
   4484..4514    -  promoter       lac promoter: promoter for the E. coli lac operon
   4529..4550    -  protein_bind   CAP binding site: CAP binding activates transcription in the presence of cAMP. E. coli catabolite activator protein
   4563..4655    -  CDS            lacI (fragment): lac repressor; lacI; The lac repressor binds to the lac operator to inhibit transcription in E. coli. This inhibition can be relieved by adding lactose or isopropyl-β-D-thiogalactopyranoside (IPTG).
   4838..5426    -  rep_origin     ori: high-copy-number ColE1/pMB1/pBR322/pUC origin of replication
   5597..6457    -  CDS            AmpR: β-lactamase; bla; confers resistance to ampicillin, carbenicillin, and related antibiotics
   6458..6562    -  promoter       AmpR promoter: bla
   6615..7043    -  rep_origin     f1 ori (sequence partly withheld): f1 bacteriophage origin of replication; arrow indicates direction of (+) strand synthesis
   7048..7203    -  CDS            lacZα (fragment): LacZα fragment of β-galactosidase; lacZ fragment
   7211..7229    +  promoter       T7 promoter: promoter for bacteriophage T7 RNA polymerase
>Addgene plasmid #74237 | pGG-9.47_VP1,3 #2515 | depositor full sequence | sequence record 139645 | pGG-9.47_VP1,3 #2515 sequence 7329 bps
ATGCCGGGGTTTTACGAGATTGTGATTAAGGTCCCCAGCGACCTTGACGAGCATCTGCCCGGCATTTCTG
ACAGCTTTGTGAACTGGGTGGCCGAGAAGGAATGGGAGTTGCCGCCAGATTCTGACATGGATCTGAATCT
GATTGAGCAGGCACCCCTGACCGTGGCCGAGAAGCTGCAGCGCGACTTTCTGACGGAATGGCGCCGTGTG
AGTAAGGCCCCGGAGGCTCTTTTCTTTGTGCAATTTGAGAAGGGAGAGAGCTACTTCCACATGCACGTGC
TCGTGGAAACCACCGGGGTGAAATCCATGGTTTTGGGACGTTTCCTGAGTCAGATTCGCGAAAAACTGAT
TCAGAGAATTTACCGCGGGATCGAGCCGACTTTGCCAAACTGGTTCGCGGTCACAAAGACCAGAAATGGC
GCCGGAGGCGGGAACAAGGTGGTGGATGAGTGCTACATCCCCAATTACTTGCTCCCCAAAACCCAGCCTG
AGCTCCAGTGGGCGTGGACTAATATGGAACAGTATTTAAGCGCCTGTTTGAATCTCACGGAGCGTAAACG
GTTGGTGGCGCAGCATCTGACGCACGTGTCGCAGACGCAGGAGCAGAACAAAGAGAATCAGAATCCCAAT
TCTGATGCGCCGGTGATCAGATCAAAAACTTCAGCCAGGTACATGGAGCTGGTCGGGTGGCTCGTGGACA
AGGGGATTACCTCGGAGAAGCAGTGGATCCAGGAGGACCAGGCCTCATACATCTCCTTCAATGCGGCCTC
CAACTCGCGGTCCCAAATCAAGGCTGCCTTGGACAATGCGGGAAAGATTATGAGCCTGACTAAAACCGCC
CCCGACTACCTGGTGGGCCAGCAGCCCGTGGAGGACATTTCCAGCAATCGGATTTATAAAATTTTGGAAC
TAAACGGGTACGATCCCCAATATGCGGCTTCCGTCTTTCTGGGATGGGCCACGAAAAAGTTCGGCAAGAG
GAACACCATCTGGCTGTTTGGGCCTGCAACTACCGGGAAGACCAACATCGCGGAGGCCATAGCCCACACT
GTGCCCTTCTACGGGTGCGTAAACTGGACCAATGAGAACTTTCCCTTCAACGACTGTGTCGACAAGATGG
TGATCTGGTGGGAGGAGGGGAAGATGACCGCCAAGGTCGTGGAGTCGGCCAAAGCCATTCTCGGAGGAAG
CAAGGTGCGCGTGGACCAGAAATGCAAGTCCTCGGCCCAGATAGACCCGACTCCCGTGATCGTCACCTCC
AACACCAACATGTGCGCCGTGATTGACGGGAACTCAACGACCTTCGAACACCAGCAGCCGTTGCAAGACC
GGATGTTCAAATTTGAACTCACCCGCCGTCTGGATCATGACTTTGGGAAGGTCACCAAGCAGGAAGTCAA
AGACTTTTTCCGGTGGGCAAAGGATCACGTGGTTGAGGTGGAGCATGAATTCTACGTCAAAAAGGGTGGA
GCCAAGAAAAGACCCGCCCCCAGTGACGCAGATATAAGTGAGCCCAAACGGGTGCGCGAGTCAGTTGCGC
AGCCATCGACGTCAGACGCGGAAGCTTCGATCAACTACGCGGACAGGTACCAAAACAAATGTTCTCGTCA
CGTGGGCATGAATCTGATGCTGTTTCCCTGCAGACAATGCGAGAGACTGAATCAGAATTCAAATATCTGC
TTCACTCACGGTGTCAAAGACTGTTTAGAGTGCTTTCCCGTGTCAGAATCTCAACCCGTTTCTGTCGTCA
AAAAGGCGTATCAGAAACTGTGCTACATTCATCACATCATGGGAAAGGTGCCAGACGCTTGCACTGCTTG
CGACCTGGTCAATGTGGACTTGGATGACTGTGTTTCTGAACAATAAATGACTTAAACCAGGTATGGCTGC
CGATGGTTATCTTCCAGATTGGCTCGAGGACAACCTTAGTGAAGGAATTCGCGAGTGGTGGGCTTTGAAA
CCTGGAGCCCCTCAACCCAAGGCAAATCAACAACATCAAGACAACGCTCGAGGTCTTGTGCTTCCGGGTT
ACAAATACCTTGGACCCGGCAACGGACTCGACAAGGGGGAGCCGGTCAACGCAGCAGACGCGGCGGCCCT
CGAGCACGACAAGGCCTACGACCAGCAGCTCAAGGCCGGAGACAACCCGTACCTCAAGTACAACCACGCC
GACGCCGAGTTCCAGGAGCGGCTCAAAGAAGATACGTCTTTTGGGGGCAACCTCGGGCGAGCAGTCTTCC
AGGCCAAAAAGAGGCTTCTTGAACCTCTTGGTCTGGTTGAGGAAGCGGCTAAGGCGGCTCCTGGAAAGAA
GAGGCCTGTAGAGCAGTCTCCTCAGGAACCGGACTCCTCCGCGGGTATTGGCAAATCGGGTGCACAGCCC
GCTAAAAAGAGACTCAATTTCGGTCAGACTGGCGACACAGAGTCAGTCCCAGACCCTCAACCAATCGGAG
AACCTCCCGCAGCCCCCTCAGGTGTGGGATCTCTTACAATGGCTTCAGGTGGTGGCGCACCAGTGGCAGA
CAATAACGAAGGTGCCGATGGAGTGGGTAGTTCCTCGGGAAATTGGCATTGCGATTCCCAATGGCTGGGG
GACAGAGTCATCACCACCAGCACCCGAACCTGGGCCCTGCCCACCTACAACAATCACCTCTACAAGCAAA
TCTCCAACAGCACATCTGGAGGATCTTCAAATGACAACGCCTACTTCGGCTACAGCACCCCCTGGGGGTA
TTTTGACTTCAACAGATTCCACTGCCACTTCTCACCACGTGACTGGCAGCGACTCATCAACAACAACTGG
GGATTCCGGCCTAAGCGACTCAACTTCAAGCTCTTCAACATTCAGGTCAAAGAGGTTACGGACAACAATG
GAGTCAAGACCATCGCCAATAACCTTACCAGCACGGTCCAGGTCTTCACGGACTCAGACTATCAGCTCCC
GTACGTGCTCGGGTCGGCTCACGAGGGCTGCCTCCCGCCGTTCCCAGCGGACGTTTTCATGATTCCTCAG
TACGGGTATCTGACGCTTAATGATGGAAGCCAGGCCGTGGGTCGTTCGTCCTTTTACTGCCTGGAATATT
TCCCGTCGCAAATGCTAAGAACGGGTAACAACTTCCAGTTCAACTACGAGTTTGAGAACGTACCTTTCCA
TAGCAGCTACGCTCACAGCCAAAGCCTGGACCGACTAATGAATCCACTCATCGACCAATACTTGTACTAT
CTCTCAAAGACTATTAACGATTCTGGACAGAATCAACAAACGCTAAAATTCAGTGTGGCCGGACCCAGCA
ACATGGCTGTCCAGGGAAGAAACTACATACCTGGACCCAGCTACCGACAACAACGTGTCTCAACCACTGT
GACTCAAAACAACAACAGCGAATTTGCTTGGCCTGGAGCTTCTTCTTGGGCTCTCAATGGACGTAATAGC
TTGATGAATCCTGGACCTGCTATGGCCAGCCACAAAGAAGGAGAGGACCGTTTCTTTCCTTTGTCTGGAT
CTTTAATTTTTGGCAAACAAGGAACTGGAAGAGACAACGTGGATGCGGACGAAGTCATGATAACCAACGA
AGAAGAAATTAAAACTACTAACCCGGTAGCAACGGAGTCCTATGGACAAGTGGCCATAAACCACCAGAGT
GCCCAAGCACAGGCGCAGACCGGCTGGGTTCAAAACCAAGGAATACTTCCGGGTATGGTTTGGCAGGACA
GAGATGTGTACCTGCAAGGACCCATTTGGGCCAAAATTCCTCACACGGACGGCAACTTTCACCCTTCTCC
GCTGATGGGAGGGTTTGGAATGAAGCACCCGCCTCCTCAGATCCTCATCAAAAACACACCTGTACCTGCG
GATCCTCCAACGGCCTTCAACAAGGACAAGCTGAACTCTTTCATCACCCAGTATTCTACTGGCCAAGTCA
GCGTGGAGATCGAGTGGGAGCTGCAGAAGGAAAACAGCAAGCGCTGGAACCCGGAGATCCAGTACACTTC
CAACTATTACAAGTCTAATAATGTTGAATTTGCTGTTAATACTGAAGGTGTATATAGTGAACCCCGCCCC
ATTGGCACCAGATACCTGACTCGTAATCTGTAATTGCTTGTTAATCAATAAACCGTTTAATTCGTTTCAG
TTGAACTTTGGTCTCTGCGAAGGGCGAATTCGTTTAAACCTGCAGGACTAGAGTCCTGTATTAGAGGTCA
CGTGAGTGTTTTGCGACATTTTGCGACACCATGTGGTCACGCTGGGTATTTAAGCCCGAGTGAGCACGCA
GGGTCTCCATTTTGAAGCGGGAGGTTTGAACGCGCAGCCGCCAAGCCGAATTCTGCAGATATCCATCACA
CTGGCGGCCGCTCGACTAGAGCGGCCGCCACCGCGGTGGAGCTCCAGCTTTTGTTCCCTTTAGTGAGGGT
TAATTGCGCGCTTGGCGTAATCATGGTCATAGCTGTTTCCTGTGTGAAATTGTTATCCGCTCACAATTCC
ACACAACATACGAGCCGGAAGCATAAAGTGTAAAGCCTGGGGTGCCTAATGAGTGAGCTAACTCACATTA
ATTGCGTTGCGCTCACTGCCCGCTTTCCAGTCGGGAAACCTGTCGTGCCAGCTGCATTAATGAATCGGCC
AACGCGCGGGGAGAGGCGGTTTGCGTATTGGGCGCTCTTCCGCTTCCTCGCTCACTGACTCGCTGCGCTC
GGTCGTTCGGCTGCGGCGAGCGGTATCAGCTCACTCAAAGGCGGTAATACGGTTATCCACAGAATCAGGG
GATAACGCAGGAAAGAACATGTGAGCAAAAGGCCAGCAAAAGGCCAGGAACCGTAAAAAGGCCGCGTTGC
TGGCGTTTTTCCATAGGCTCCGCCCCCCTGACGAGCATCACAAAAATCGACGCTCAAGTCAGAGGTGGCG
AAACCCGACAGGACTATAAAGATACCAGGCGTTTCCCCCTGGAAGCTCCCTCGTGCGCTCTCCTGTTCCG
ACCCTGCCGCTTACCGGATACCTGTCCGCCTTTCTCCCTTCGGGAAGCGTGGCGCTTTCTCATAGCTCAC
GCTGTAGGTATCTCAGTTCGGTGTAGGTCGTTCGCTCCAAGCTGGGCTGTGTGCACGAACCCCCCGTTCA
GCCCGACCGCTGCGCCTTATCCGGTAACTATCGTCTTGAGTCCAACCCGGTAAGACACGACTTATCGCCA
CTGGCAGCAGCCACTGGTAACAGGATTAGCAGAGCGAGGTATGTAGGCGGTGCTACAGAGTTCTTGAAGT
GGTGGCCTAACTACGGCTACACTAGAAGAACAGTATTTGGTATCTGCGCTCTGCTGAAGCCAGTTACCTT
CGGAAAAAGAGTTGGTAGCTCTTGATCCGGCAAACAAACCACCGCTGGTAGCGGTGGTTTTTTTGTTTGC
AAGCAGCAGATTACGCGCAGAAAAAAAGGATCTCAAGAAGATCCTTTGATCTTTTCTACGGGGTCTGACG
CTCAGTGGAACGAAAACTCACGTTAAGGGATTTTGGTCATGAGATTATCAAAAAGGATCTTCACCTAGAT
CCTTTTAAATTAAAAATGAAGTTTTAAATCAATCTAAAGTATATATGAGTAAACTTGGTCTGACAGTTAC
CAATGCTTAATCAGTGAGGCACCTATCTCAGCGATCTGTCTATTTCGTTCATCCATAGTTGCCTGACTCC
CCGTCGTGTAGATAACTACGATACGGGAGGGCTTACCATCTGGCCCCAGTGCTGCAATGATACCGCGAGA
CCCACGCTCACCGGCTCCAGATTTATCAGCAATAAACCAGCCAGCCGGAAGGGCCGAGCGCAGAAGTGGT
CCTGCAACTTTATCCGCCTCCATCCAGTCTATTAATTGTTGCCGGGAAGCTAGAGTAAGTAGTTCGCCAG
TTAATAGTTTGCGCAACGTTGTTGCCATTGCTACAGGCATCGTGGTGTCACGCTCGTCGTTTGGTATGGC
TTCATTCAGCTCCGGTTCCCAACGATCAAGGCGAGTTACATGATCCCCCATGTTGTGCAAAAAAGCGGTT
AGCTCCTTCGGTCCTCCGATCGTTGTCAGAAGTAAGTTGGCCGCAGTGTTATCACTCATGGTTATGGCAG
CACTGCATAATTCTCTTACTGTCATGCCATCCGTAAGATGCTTTTCTGTGACTGGTGAGTACTCAACCAA
GTCATTCTGAGAATAGTGTATGCGGCGACCGAGTTGCTCTTGCCCGGCGTCAATACGGGATAATACCGCG
CCACATAGCAGAACTTTAAAAGTGCTCATCATTGGAAAACGTTCTTCGGGGCGAAAACTCTCAAGGATCT
TACCGCTGTTGAGATCCAGTTCGATGTAACCCACTCGTGCACCCAACTGATCTTCAGCATCTTTTACTTT
CACCAGCGTTTCTGGGTGAGCAAAAACAGGAAGGCAAAATGCCGCAAAAAAGGGAATAAGGGCGACACGG
AAATGTTGAATACTCATACTCTTCCTTTTTCAATATTATTGAAGCATTTATCAGGGTTATTGTCTCATGA
GCGGATACATATTTGAATGTATTTAGAAAAATAAACAAATAGGGGTTCCGCGCACATTTCCCCGAAAAGT
GCCACCTAAATTGTAAGCGTTAATATTTTGTTAAAATTCGCGTTAAATTTTTGTTAAATCAGCTCATTTT
TTAACCAATAGGCCGAAATCGGCAAAATCCCTTATAAATCAAAAGAATAGACCGAGATAGGGT
[37 nt withheld, positions 6714-6750]
AAAGAACGTGGACTCCAACGTCAAAGG
[49 nt withheld, positions 6778-6826]
T
[91 nt withheld, positions 6828-6918]
G
[124 nt withheld, positions 6920-7043]
CCCATTCGCCATTCAGGCTGCGCAACTGTTGGGAAGGGCGATCGGTGCGGGCCTCTTCGCTATTACGCCA
GCTGGCGAAAGGGGGATGTGCTGCAAGGCGATTAAGTTGGGTAACGCCAGGGTTTTCCCAGTCACGACGT
TGTAAAACGACGGCCAGTGAGCGCGCGTAATACGACTCACTATAGGGCGAATTGGGTACCGGGCCCCCCC
TCGATCGAGGTCGACGGTATCGGGGGAGCTCGCAGGGTCTCCATTTTGAAGCGGGAGGTTTGAACGCGCA
GCCGCC
