>Addgene plasmid #74237 | pGG-9.47_VP1,3 #2515 | addgene partial sequence | sequence record 141562 | M13-F20 5'-TGTAAAACGACGGCCAGT-3'
ATTGGGTACCGGGCCCCCCCTCGATCGAGGTCGACGGTATCGGGGGAGCTCGCAGGGTCTCCATTTTGAA
GCGGGAGGTTTGAACGCGCAGCCGCCATGCCGGGGTTTTACGAGATTGTGATTAAGGTCCCCAGCGACCT
TGACGAGCATCTGCCCGGCATTTCTGACAGCTTTGTGAACTGGGTGGCCGAGAAGGAATGGGAGTTGCCG
CCAGATTCTGACATGGATCTGAATCTGATTGAGCAGGCACCCCTGACCGTGGCCGAGAAGCTGCAGCGCG
ACTTTCTGACGGAATGGCGCCGTGTGAGTAAGGCCCCGGAGGCTCTTTTCTTTGTGCAATTTGAGAAGGG
AGAGAGCTACTTCCACATGCACGTGCTCGTGGAAACCACCGGGGTGAAATCCATGGTTTTGGGACGTTTC
CTGAGTCAGATTCGCGAAAAACTGATTCAGAGAATTTACCGCGGGATCGAGCCGACTTTGCCAAACTGGT
TCGCGGTCACAAAGACCAGAAATGGCGCCGGAGGCGGGAACAAGGTGGTGGATGAGTGCTACATCCCCAA
TTACTTGCTCCCCAAAACCCAGCCTGAGCTCCAGTGGGCGTGGACTAATATGGAACAGTATTTAAGCGCC
TGTTTGAATCTCACGGAGCGTAAACGGTTGGTGGCGCAGCATCTGACGCACGTGTCGCAGACGCAGGAGC
AGAACAAAGAGAATCAGAATCCCAATTCTGATGCGCCGGTGATCAGATCAAAAACTTCAGCCAGGTACAT
GGAGCTGGTCGGGTGGCTCGTGGACAAGG
