>Addgene plasmid #74237 | pGG-9.47_VP1,3 #2515 | addgene partial sequence | sequence record 141563 | VP2cap-F 5'-ggagacaacccgtacctcaa-3'
AGATACGTCTTTTGGGGGCAACCTCGGGCGAGCAGTCTTCCAGGCCAAAAAGAGGCTTCTTGAACCTCTT
GGTCTGGTTGAGGAAGCGGCTAAGGCGGCTCCTGGAAAGAAGAGGCCTGTAGAGCAGTCTCCTCAGGAAC
CGGACTCCTCCGCGGGTATTGGCAAATCGGGTGCACAGCCCGCTAAAAAGAGACTCAATTTCGGTCAGAC
TGGCGACACAGAGTCAGTCCCAGACCCTCAACCAATCGGAGAACCTCCCGCAGCCCCCTCAGGTGTGGGA
TCTCTTACAATGGCTTCAGGTGGTGGCGCACCAGTGGCAGACAATAACGAAGGTGCCGATGGAGTGGGTA
GTTCCTCGGGAAATTGGCATTGCGATTCCCAATGGCTGGGGGACAGAGTCATCACCACCAGCACCCGAAC
CTGGGCCCTGCCCACCTACAACAATCACCTCTACAAGCAAATCTCCAACAGCACATCTGGAGGATCTTCA
AATGACAACGCCTACTTCGGCTACAGCACCCCCTGGGGGTATTTTGACTTCAACAGATTCCACTGCCACT
TCTCACCACGTGACTGGCAGCGACTCATCAACAACAACTGGGGATTCCGGCCTAAGCGACTCAACTTCAA
GCTCTTCAACATTCAGGTCAAAGAGGTTACGGACAACAATGGAGTCAAGACCATCGCCAATAACCTTACC
AGCACGGTCCAGGTCTTCACGGACTCAGACTATCAGCTCCCGTACGTGCTCGGGTCGGCTCACGAGGGCT
GCCTCCCGCCGTTCCCAGCGGACGTTTTCATGATTCCTCAGTACGGGTATCTGACGCTTAATGATGGAAG
CCAGGCCGTGG
